Addgene plasmid #215220: shRNA_circZNF652_2
Purpose: Supression of shcircZNF652(4,RI,5)_2 expression
Depositing lab: Sefi Rosenbluh. Depositing organization: Monash University. Publication: Systematic loss-of-function screens identify pathway-specific functional circular RNAs. Liu L, Neve M, Perlaza-Jimenez L, Xi X, Purcell J, Hawdon A, Conn SJ, Zenker J, Tamayo P, Goodall GJ, Rosenbluh J. Nat Cell Biol. 2024 Aug;26(8):1359-1372. doi: 10.1038/s41556-024-01467-y. Epub 2024 Aug 2. PubMed 39095657.
Backbone
  Vector backbone: pLKO.1
  Vector type: Lentiviral
  Selectable markers: Puromycin
Growth in bacteria
  Bacterial resistance: Ampicillin, 100 μg/mL
  Growth temperature: 37°C
  Growth strain: NEB Stable
  Copy number: High Copy
Gene/Insert
  Gene/Insert name: circZNF652 shRNA 2
  gRNA/shRNA sequence: AAAACACACACTGCACACACA
  Species: H. sapiens (human)
  Entrez Gene: ZNF652
  Cloning method: Restriction Enzyme; 5′ cloning site unknown (unknown if destroyed)
Terms and licenses: Academic/Nonprofit Terms; Industry Terms: Not Available to Industry
How to cite: shRNA_circZNF652_2 was a gift from Sefi Rosenbluh (Addgene plasmid # 215220 ; http://n2t.net/addgene:215220 ; RRID:Addgene_215220)
