[The description below was written by a language model from this plasmid's Addgene catalogue record and pLannotate feature annotations shown in this document.]
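Description:
shRNA_circZNF652_2 is a lentiviral shRNA plasmid built on the pLKO.1 backbone, carrying the second of a set of hairpins directed against a circular RNA derived from the human ZNF652 gene. The record names the target isoform as circZNF652(4,RI,5), which suggests a circle containing exons 4 and 5 with a retained intron, although the record does not spell this out. In bacteria the roughly 7.1 kb plasmid replicates from a high-copy ColE1/pUC-type origin and is selected with ampicillin through the bla gene. An f1 origin, an SV40 origin and remnants of lac and T7/T3 promoter elements are also annotated as backbone carry-over.

The transfer cassette is framed by an RSV promoter-driven truncated HIV-1 5' LTR and a self-inactivating ΔU3 3' LTR followed by an SV40 polyadenylation signal. The RSV/5' LTR hybrid drives genomic RNA production in packaging cells, while the U3 deletion silences LTR promoter activity after integration. Between the LTRs lie the Ψ packaging signal with a gag fragment, the Rev response element for nuclear export of the unspliced genome, and a cPPT/CTS element that aids transduction. A human U6 RNA polymerase III promoter sits immediately upstream of the hairpin position. The hairpin itself is not annotated in the feature table but falls in the gap between U6 and cPPT. A separate human PGK promoter expresses puromycin N-acetyltransferase, so transduced mammalian cells can be selected with puromycin.

The construct is intended for knockdown of circZNF652 in human cells and comes from a study that used systematic loss-of-function screening to identify functional circular RNAs. Packaging functions are not encoded and must be supplied in trans.
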