Features (pLannotate 1.2.2; 25 found; start..end, strand, type, name):
    159..284     +  misc_feature   HIV-1 Ψ: packaging signal of human immunodeficiency virus type 1
    268..631     +  CDS            HIV-1 gag (fragment): gag protein from human immunodeficiency virus 1; gag
    777..1010    +  misc_feature   RRE: The Rev response element (RRE) of HIV-1 allows for Rev-dependent mRNA export from the nucleus to the cytoplasm.
   1387..1487    +  CDS            Rev (fragment): human immunodeficiency virus 1 (HIV-1) Rev protein; rev; enhances nuclear export of unspliced and incompletely spliced viral mRNAs
   1537..1777    +  promoter       U6 promoter: RNA polymerase III promoter for human U6 snRNA
   1882..1999    +  misc_feature   cPPT/CTS: central polypurine tract and central termination sequence of HIV-1
   2048..2558    +  promoter       hPGK promoter: human phosphoglycerate kinase 1 promoter
   2580..3179    +  CDS            PuroR: puromycin N-acetyltransferase; pac from Streptomyces alboniger; confers resistance to puromycin
   3222..3305    +  CDS            nef (fragment): NEF_HV1Z2 - Experimental evidence at protein level: Swiss-Prot protein existence level 1. Extracellular Nef protein targets CD4(+) T-lymphocytes for apoptosis by interacting with CXCR4 surface receptors. From Human immunodeficiency virus type 1 group M subtype D (isolate Z2/CDC-Z34) (HIV-1).
   3307..3540    +  LTR            3' LTR (ΔU3): self-inactivating 3' long terminal repeat (LTR) from HIV-1
   3612..3733    +  polyA_signal   SV40 poly(A) signal: SV40 polyadenylation signal
   3773..3908    +  rep_origin     SV40 ori: SV40 origin of replication
   3929..3947    -  promoter       T7 promoter: promoter for bacteriophage T7 RNA polymerase
   3955..4110    +  CDS            lacZα (fragment): LacZα fragment of β-galactosidase; lacZ fragment
   4115..4543    +  rep_origin     f1 ori (sequence partly withheld): f1 bacteriophage origin of replication; arrow indicates direction of (+) strand synthesis
   4596..4700    +  promoter       AmpR promoter: bla
   4701..5561    +  CDS            AmpR: β-lactamase; bla; confers resistance to ampicillin, carbenicillin, and related antibiotics
   5732..6320    +  rep_origin     ori: high-copy-number ColE1/pMB1/pBR322/pUC origin of replication
   6503..6595    +  CDS            lacI (fragment): lac repressor; lacI; The lac repressor binds to the lac operator to inhibit transcription in E. coli. This inhibition can be relieved by adding lactose or isopropyl-β-D-thiogalactopyranoside (IPTG).
   6608..6629    +  protein_bind   CAP binding site: CAP binding activates transcription in the presence of cAMP. E. coli catabolite activator protein
   6644..6674    +  promoter       lac promoter: promoter for the E. coli lac operon
   6682..6698    +  protein_bind   lac operator: The lac repressor binds to the lac operator to inhibit transcription in E. coli. This inhibition can be relieved by adding lactose or isopropyl-β-D-thiogalactopyranoside (IPTG). lac repressor encoded by lacI
   6743..6761    +  promoter       T3 promoter: promoter for bacteriophage T3 RNA polymerase
   6789..7015    +  promoter       RSV promoter: Rous sarcoma virus enhancer/promoter
   7016..112     +  LTR            5' LTR (truncated) (across the origin): truncated 5' long terminal repeat (LTR) from HIV-1
>Addgene plasmid #215220 | shRNA_circZNF652_2 | addgene full sequence | sequence record 432658 | Addgene NGS Result
CCTCAATAAAGCTTGCCTTGAGTGCTTCAAGTAGTGTGTGCCCGTCTGTTGTGTGACTCTGGTAACTAGA
GATCCCTCAGACCCTTTTAGTCAGTGTGGAAAATCTCTAGCAGTGGCGCCCGAACAGGGACTTGAAAGCG
AAAGGGAAACCAGAGGAGCTCTCTCGACGCAGGACTCGGCTTGCTGAAGCGCGCACGGCAAGAGGCGAGG
GGCGGCGACTGGTGAGTACGCCAAAAATTTTGACTAGCGGAGGCTAGAAGGAGAGAGATGGGTGCGAGAG
CGTCAGTATTAAGCGGGGGAGAATTAGATCGCGATGGGAAAAAATTCGGTTAAGGCCAGGGGGAAAGAAA
AAATATAAATTAAAACATATAGTATGGGCAAGCAGGGAGCTAGAACGATTCGCAGTTAATCCTGGCCTGT
TAGAAACATCAGAAGGCTGTAGACAAATACTGGGACAGCTACAACCATCCCTTCAGACAGGATCAGAAGA
ACTTAGATCATTATATAATACAGTAGCAACCCTCTATTGTGTGCATCAAAGGATAGAGATAAAAGACACC
AAGGAAGCTTTAGACAAGATAGAGGAAGAGCAAAACAAAAGTAAGACCACCGCACAGCAAGCGGCCGCTG
ATCTTCAGACCTGGAGGAGGAGATATGAGGGACAATTGGAGAAGTGAATTATATAAATATAAAGTAGTAA
AAATTGAACCATTAGGAGTAGCACCCACCAAGGCAAAGAGAAGAGTGGTGCAGAGAGAAAAAAGAGCAGT
GGGAATAGGAGCTTTGTTCCTTGGGTTCTTGGGAGCAGCAGGAAGCACTATGGGCGCAGCGTCAATGACG
CTGACGGTACAGGCCAGACAATTATTGTCTGGTATAGTGCAGCAGCAGAACAATTTGCTGAGGGCTATTG
AGGCGCAACAGCATCTGTTGCAACTCACAGTCTGGGGCATCAAGCAGCTCCAGGCAAGAATCCTGGCTGT
GGAAAGATACCTAAAGGATCAACAGCTCCTGGGGATTTGGGGTTGCTCTGGAAAACTCATTTGCACCACT
GCTGTGCCTTGGAATGCTAGTTGGAGTAATAAATCTCTGGAACAGATTTGGAATCACACGACCTGGATGG
AGTGGGACAGAGAAATTAACAATTACACAAGCTTAATACACTCCTTAATTGAAGAATCGCAAAACCAGCA
AGAAAAGAATGAACAAGAATTATTGGAATTAGATAAATGGGCAAGTTTGTGGAATTGGTTTAACATAACA
AATTGGCTGTGGTATATAAAATTATTCATAATGATAGTAGGAGGCTTGGTAGGTTTAAGAATAGTTTTTG
CTGTACTTTCTATAGTGAATAGAGTTAGGCAGGGATATTCACCATTATCGTTTCAGACCCACCTCCCAAC
CCCGAGGGGACCCGACAGGCCCGAAGGAATAGAAGAAGAAGGTGGAGAGAGAGACAGAGACAGATCCATT
CGATTAGTGAACGGATCTCGACGGTATCGATCACGAGACTAGCCTCGAGCGGCCGCCCCCTTCACCGAGG
GCCTATTTCCCATGATTCCTTCATATTTGCATATACGATACAAGGCTGTTAGAGAGATAATTGGAATTAA
TTTGACTGTAAACACAAAGATATTAGTACAAAATACGTGACGTAGAAAGTAATAATTTCTTGGGTAGTTT
GCAGTTTTAAAATTATGTTTTAAAATGGACTATCATATGCTTACCGTAACTTGAAAGTATTTCGATTTCT
TGGCTTTATATATCTTGTGGAAAGGACGAAACACCGGAAAACACACACTGCACACACACTCGAGTGTGTG
TGCAGTGTGTGTTTTTTTTTGAATTCTCGACCTCGAGACAAATGGCAGTATTCATCCACAATTTTAAAAG
AAAAGGGGGGATTGGGGGGTACAGTGCAGGGGAAAGAATAGTAGACATAATAGCAACAGACATACAAACT
AAAGAATTACAAAAACAAATTACAAAAATTCAAAATTTTCGGGTTTATTACAGGGACAGCAGAGATCCAC
TTTGGCCGCGGCTCGAGGGGGTTGGGGTTGCGCCTTTTCCAAGGCAGCCCTGGGTTTGCGCAGGGACGCG
GCTGCTCTGGGCGTGGTTCCGGGAAACGCAGCGGCGCCGACCCTGGGTCTCGCACATTCTTCACGTCCGT
TCGCAGCGTCACCCGGATCTTCGCCGCTACCCTTGTGGGCCCCCCGGCGACGCTTCCTGCTCCGCCCCTA
AGTCGGGAAGGTTCCTTGCGGTTCGCGGCGTGCCGGACGTGACAAACGGAAGCCGCACGTCTCACTAGTA
CCCTCGCAGACGGACAGCGCCAGGGAGCAATGGCAGCGCGCCGACCGCGATGGGCTGTGGCCAATAGCGG
CTGCTCAGCAGGGCGCGCCGAGAGCAGCGGCCGGGAAGGGGCGGTGCGGGAGGCGGGGTGTGGGGCGGTA
GTGTGGGCCCTGTTCCTGCCCGCGCGGTGTTCCGCATTCTGCAAGCCTCCGGAGCGCACGTCGGCAGTCG
GCTCCCTCGTTGACCGAATCACCGACCTCTCTCCCCAGGGGGATCCACCGGAGCTTACCATGACCGAGTA
CAAGCCCACGGTGCGCCTCGCCACCCGCGACGACGTCCCCAGGGCCGTACGCACCCTCGCCGCCGCGTTC
GCCGACTACCCCGCCACGCGCCACACCGTCGATCCGGACCGCCACATCGAGCGGGTCACCGAGCTGCAAG
AACTCTTCCTCACGCGCGTCGGGCTCGACATCGGCAAGGTGTGGGTCGCGGACGACGGCGCCGCGGTGGC
GGTCTGGACCACGCCGGAGAGCGTCGAAGCGGGGGCGGTGTTCGCCGAGATCGGCCCGCGCATGGCCGAG
TTGAGCGGTTCCCGGCTGGCCGCGCAGCAACAGATGGAAGGCCTCCTGGCGCCGCACCGGCCCAAGGAGC
CCGCGTGGTTCCTGGCCACCGTCGGCGTCTCGCCCGACCACCAGGGCAAGGGTCTGGGCAGCGCCGTCGT
GCTCCCCGGAGTGGAGGCGGCCGAGCGCGCCGGGGTGCCCGCCTTCCTGGAGACCTCCGCGCCCCGCAAC
CTCCCCTTCTACGAGCGGCTCGGCTTCACCGTCACCGCCGACGTCGAGGTGCCCGAAGGACCGCGCACCT
GGTGCATGACCCGCAAGCCCGGTGCCTGACGCCCGCCCCACGACCCGCAGCGCCCGACCGAAAGGAGCGC
ACGACCCCATGCATCGGTACCTTTAAGACCAATGACTTACAAGGCAGCTGTAGATCTTAGCCACTTTTTA
AAAGAAAAGGGGGGACTGGAAGGGCTAATTCACTCCCAACGAAGACAAGATCTGCTTTTTGCTTGTACTG
GGTCTCTCTGGTTAGACCAGATCTGAGCCTGGGAGCTCTCTGGCTAACTAGGGAACCCACTGCTTAAGCC
TCAATAAAGCTTGCCTTGAGTGCTTCAAGTAGTGTGTGCCCGTCTGTTGTGTGACTCTGGTAACTAGAGA
TCCCTCAGACCCTTTTAGTCAGTGTGGAAAATCTCTAGCAGTAGTAGTTCATGTCATCTTATTATTCAGT
ATTTATAACTTGCAAAGAAATGAATATCAGAGAGTGAGAGGAACTTGTTTATTGCAGCTTATAATGGTTA
CAAATAAAGCAATAGCATCACAAATTTCACAAATAAAGCATTTTTTTCACTGCATTCTAGTTGTGGTTTG
TCCAAACTCATCAATGTATCTTATCATGTCTGGCTCTAGCTATCCCGCCCCTAACTCCGCCCATCCCGCC
CCTAACTCCGCCCAGTTCCGCCCATTCTCCGCCCCATGGCTGACTAATTTTTTTTATTTATGCAGAGGCC
GAGGCCGCCTCGGCCTCTGAGCTATTCCAGAAGTAGTGAGGAGGCTTTTTTGGAGGCCTAGGGACGTACC
CAATTCGCCCTATAGTGAGTCGTATTACGCGCGCTCACTGGCCGTCGTTTTACAACGTCGTGACTGGGAA
AACCCTGGCGTTACCCAACTTAATCGCCTTGCAGCACATCCCCCTTTCGCCAGCTGGCGTAATAGCGAAG
AGGCCCGCACCGATCGCCCTTCCCAACAGTTGCGCAGCCTGAATGGCGAATGGG
[124 nt withheld, positions 4115-4238]
C
[91 nt withheld, positions 4240-4330]
A
[49 nt withheld, positions 4332-4380]
CCTTTGACGTTGGAGTCCACGTTCTTT
[37 nt withheld, positions 4408-4444]
ACCCTATCTCGGTCTATTCTTTTGATTTATAAGGGATTTTGCCGATTTCGGCCTATTGGTTAAAAAATGA
GCTGATTTAACAAAAATTTAACGCGAATTTTAACAAAATATTAACGCTTACAATTTAGGTGGCACTTTTC
GGGGAAATGTGCGCGGAACCCCTATTTGTTTATTTTTCTAAATACATTCAAATATGTATCCGCTCATGAG
ACAATAACCCTGATAAATGCTTCAATAATATTGAAAAAGGAAGAGTATGAGTATTCAACATTTCCGTGTC
GCCCTTATTCCCTTTTTTGCGGCATTTTGCCTTCCTGTTTTTGCTCACCCAGAAACGCTGGTGAAAGTAA
AAGATGCTGAAGATCAGTTGGGTGCACGAGTGGGTTACATCGAACTGGATCTCAACAGCGGTAAGATCCT
TGAGAGTTTTCGCCCCGAAGAACGTTTTCCAATGATGAGCACTTTTAAAGTTCTGCTATGTGGCGCGGTA
TTATCCCGTATTGACGCCGGGCAAGAGCAACTCGGTCGCCGCATACACTATTCTCAGAATGACTTGGTTG
AGTACTCACCAGTCACAGAAAAGCATCTTACGGATGGCATGACAGTAAGAGAATTATGCAGTGCTGCCAT
AACCATGAGTGATAACACTGCGGCCAACTTACTTCTGACAACGATCGGAGGACCGAAGGAGCTAACCGCT
TTTTTGCACAACATGGGGGATCATGTAACTCGCCTTGATCGTTGGGAACCGGAGCTGAATGAAGCCATAC
CAAACGACGAGCGTGACACCACGATGCCTGTAGCAATGGCAACAACGTTGCGCAAACTATTAACTGGCGA
ACTACTTACTCTAGCTTCCCGGCAACAATTAATAGACTGGATGGAGGCGGATAAAGTTGCAGGACCACTT
CTGCGCTCGGCCCTTCCGGCTGGCTGGTTTATTGCTGATAAATCTGGAGCCGGTGAGCGTGGGTCTCGCG
GTATCATTGCAGCACTGGGGCCAGATGGTAAGCCCTCCCGTATCGTAGTTATCTACACGACGGGGAGTCA
GGCAACTATGGATGAACGAAATAGACAGATCGCTGAGATAGGTGCCTCACTGATTAAGCATTGGTAACTG
TCAGACCAAGTTTACTCATATATACTTTAGATTGATTTAAAACTTCATTTTTAATTTAAAAGGATCTAGG
TGAAGATCCTTTTTGATAATCTCATGACCAAAATCCCTTAACGTGAGTTTTCGTTCCACTGAGCGTCAGA
CCCCGTAGAAAAGATCAAAGGATCTTCTTGAGATCCTTTTTTTCTGCGCGTAATCTGCTGCTTGCAAACA
AAAAAACCACCGCTACCAGCGGTGGTTTGTTTGCCGGATCAAGAGCTACCAACTCTTTTTCCGAAGGTAA
CTGGCTTCAGCAGAGCGCAGATACCAAATACTGTTCTTCTAGTGTAGCCGTAGTTAGGCCACCACTTCAA
GAACTCTGTAGCACCGCCTACATACCTCGCTCTGCTAATCCTGTTACCAGTGGCTGCTGCCAGTGGCGAT
AAGTCGTGTCTTACCGGGTTGGACTCAAGACGATAGTTACCGGATAAGGCGCAGCGGTCGGGCTGAACGG
GGGGTTCGTGCACACAGCCCAGCTTGGAGCGAACGACCTACACCGAACTGAGATACCTACAGCGTGAGCT
ATGAGAAAGCGCCACGCTTCCCGAAGGGAGAAAGGCGGACAGGTATCCGGTAAGCGGCAGGGTCGGAACA
GGAGAGCGCACGAGGGAGCTTCCAGGGGGAAACGCCTGGTATCTTTATAGTCCTGTCGGGTTTCGCCACC
TCTGACTTGAGCGTCGATTTTTGTGATGCTCGTCAGGGGGGCGGAGCCTATGGAAAAACGCCAGCAACGC
GGCCTTTTTACGGTTCCTGGCCTTTTGCTGGCCTTTTGCTCACATGTTCTTTCCTGCGTTATCCCCTGAT
TCTGTGGATAACCGTATTACCGCCTTTGAGTGAGCTGATACCGCTCGCCGCAGCCGAACGACCGAGCGCA
GCGAGTCAGTGAGCGAGGAAGCGGAAGAGCGCCCAATACGCAAACCGCCTCTCCCCGCGCGTTGGCCGAT
TCATTAATGCAGCTGGCACGACAGGTTTCCCGACTGGAAAGCGGGCAGTGAGCGCAACGCAATTAATGTG
AGTTAGCTCACTCATTAGGCACCCCAGGCTTTACACTTTATGCTTCCGGCTCGTATGTTGTGTGGAATTG
TGAGCGGATAACAATTTCACACAGGAAACAGCTATGACCATGATTACGCCAAGCGCGCAATTAACCCTCA
CTAAAGGGAACAAAAGCTGGAGCTGCAAGCTTAATGTAGTCTTATGCAATACTCTTGTAGTCTTGCAACA
TGGTAACGATGAGTTAGCAACATGCCTTACAAGGAGAGAAAAAGCACCGTGCATGCCGATTGGTGGAAGT
AAGGTGGTACGATCGTGCCTTATTAGGAAGGCAACAGACGGGTCTGACATGGATTGGACGAACCACTGAA
TTGCCGCATTGCAGAGATATTGTATTTAAGTGCCTAGCTCGATACATAAACGGGTCTCTCTGGTTAGACC
AGATCTGAGCCTGGGAGCTCTCTGGCTAACTAGGGAACCCACTGCTTAAG
